>Addgene plasmid #154793 | pGBW-m4258326 | addgene full sequence | sequence record 311545 | Addgene NGS Result
CGTTACATAACTTACGGTAAATGGCCCGCCTGGCTGACCGCCCAACGACCCCCGCCCATTGACGTCAATA
ATGACGTATGTTCCCATAGTAACGCCAATAGGGACTTTCCATTGACGTCAATGGGTGGAGTATTTACGGT
AAACTGCCCACTTGGCAGTACATCAAGTGTATCATATGCCAAGTACGCCCCCTATTGACGTCAATGACGG
TAAATGGCCCGCCTGGCATTATGCCCAGTACATGACCTTATGGGACTTTCCTACTTGGCAGTACATCTAC
GTATTAGTCATCGCTATTACCATGCTGATGCGGTTTTGGCAGTACATCAATGGGCGTGGATAGCGGTTTG
ACTCACGGGGATTTCCAAGTCTCCACCCCATTGACGTCAATGGGAGTTTGTTTTGGCACCAAAATCAACG
GGACTTTCCAAAATGTCGTAACAACTCCGCCCCATTGACGCAAATGGGCGGTAGGCGTGTACGGTGGGAG
GTCTATATAAGCAGAGCTGGTTTAGTGAACCGTCAGATCAGATCTTTGTCGATCCTACCATCCACTCGAC
ACACCCGCCAGCGGCCGCCACCATGTTTGTTTTTCTTGTTTTATTGCCACTAGTCTCTAGTCAGTGTGTT
AATCTTACAACCAGAACTCAATTACCCCCTGCATACACTAATTCTTTCACACGTGGTGTTTATTACCCTG
ACAAAGTTTTCAGATCCTCAGTTTTACATTCAACTCAGGACTTGTTCTTACCTTTCTTTTCCAATGTTAC
TTGGTTCCATGCTATACATGTCTCTGGGACCAATGGTACTAAGAGGTTTGATAACCCTGTCCTACCATTT
AATGATGGTGTTTATTTTGCTTCCACTGAGAAGTCTAACATAATAAGAGGCTGGATTTTTGGTACTACTT
TAGATTCGAAGACCCAGTCCCTACTTATTGTTAATAACGCTACTAATGTTGTTATTAAAGTCTGTGAATT
TCAATTTTGTAATGATCCATTTTTGGGTGTTTATTACCACAAAAACAACAAAAGTTGGATGGAAAGTGAG
TTCAGAGTTTATTCTAGTGCGAATAATTGCACTTTTGAATATGTCTCTCAGCCTTTTCTTATGGACCTTG
AAGGAAAACAGGGTAATTTCAAAAATCTTAGGGAATTTGTGTTTAAGAATATTGATGGTTATTTTAAAAT
ATATTCTAAGCACACGCCTATTAATTTAGTGCGTGATCTCCCTCAGGGTTTTTCGGCTTTAGAACCATTG
GTAGATTTGCCAATAGGTATTAACATCACTAGGTTTCAAACTTTACTTGCTTTACATAGAAGTTATTTGA
CTCCTGGTGATTCTTCTTCAGGTTGGACAGCTGGTGCTGCAGCTTATTATGTGGGTTATCTTCAACCTAG
GACTTTTCTATTAAAATATAATGAAAATGGAACCATTACAGATGCTGTAGACTGTGCACTTGACCCTCTC
TCAGAAACAAAGTGTACGTTGAAATCCTTCACTGTAGAAAAAGGAATCTATCAAACTTCTAACTTTAGAG
TCCAACCAACAGAATCTATTGTTAGATTTCCTAATATTACAAACTTGTGCCCTTTTGGTGAAGTTTTTAA
CGCCACCAGATTTGCATCTGTTTATGCTTGGAACAGGAAGAGAATCAGCAACTGTGTTGCTGATTATTCT
GTCCTATATAATTCCGCATCATTTTCCACTTTTAAGTGTTATGGAGTGTCTCCTACTAAATTAAATGATC
TCTGCTTTACTAATGTCTATGCAGATTCATTTGTAATTAGAGGTGATGAAGTCAGACAAATCGCTCCAGG
GCAAACTGGAAAGATTGCTGATTATAATTATAAATTACCAGATGATTTTACAGGCTGCGTTATAGCTTGG
AATTCTAACAATCTTGATTCTAAGGTTGGTGGTAATTATAATTACCTGTATAGATTGTTTAGGAAGTCTA
ATCTCAAACCTTTTGAGAGAGATATTTCAACTGAAATCTATCAGGCCGGTAGCACACCTTGTAATGGTGT
TGAAGGTTTTAATTGTTACTTTCCTTTACAATCATATGGTTTCCAACCCACTAATGGTGTTGGTTACCAA
CCATACAGAGTAGTAGTACTTTCTTTTGAACTTCTACATGCACCAGCAACTGTTTGTGGACCTAAAAAGT
CTACTAATTTGGTTAAAAACAAATGTGTCAATTTCAACTTCAATGGTTTAACAGGCACAGGTGTTCTTAC
TGAGTCTAACAAAAAGTTTCTGCCTTTCCAACAATTTGGCAGAGACATTGCTGACACTACTGATGCTGTC
CGTGATCCACAGACACTTGAGATTCTTGACATTACACCATGTTCTTTTGGTGGTGTCAGTGTTATAACAC
CAGGAACAAATACTTCTAACCAGGTTGCTGTTCTTTATCAGGATGTTAACTGCACAGAAGTCCCTGTTGC
TATTCATGCAGATCAACTTACTCCTACTTGGCGTGTTTATTCTACAGGTTCTAATGTTTTTCAAACACGT
GCAGGCTGTTTAATAGGGGCTGAACATGTCAACAACTCATATGAGTGTGACATACCCATTGGTGCAGGTA
TATGCGCTAGTTATCAGACTCAGACTAATTCTCCTCGGCGGGCACGTAGTGTAGCTAGTCAATCCATCAT
TGCCTACACTATGTCACTTGGTGCAGAAAATTCAGTTGCTTACTCTAATAACTCTATTGCCATACCCACA
AATTTTACTATTAGTGTTACCACAGAAATTCTACCAGTGTCTATGACCAAGACATCAGTAGATTGTACAA
TGTACATTTGTGGTGATTCAACTGAATGCAGCAATCTTTTGTTGCAATATGGCAGTTTTTGTACACAATT
AAACCGTGCTTTAACTGGAATAGCTGTTGAACAAGACAAAAACACCCAAGAAGTTTTTGCACAAGTCAAA
CAAATTTACAAAACACCACCAATTAAAGATTTTGGTGGTTTTAATTTTTCACAAATATTACCAGATCCAT
CAAAACCAAGCAAGAGGTCATTTATTGAAGATCTACTTTTCAACAAAGTGACACTTGCAGATGCTGGCTT
CATCAAACAATATGGTGATTGCCTTGGTGATATTGCTGCTAGAGACCTCATTTGTGCACAAAAGTTTAAC
GGCCTTACTGTTTTGCCACCTTTGCTCACAGATGAAATGATTGCTCAATACACTTCTGCACTGTTAGCGG
GTACAATCACTTCTGGTTGGACCTTTGGTGCAGGTGCTGCATTACAAATACCATTTGCTATGCAAATGGC
TTATAGGTTTAATGGTATTGGAGTTACACAGAATGTTCTCTATGAGAACCAAAAATTGATTGCCAACCAA
TTTAATAGTGCTATTGGCAAAATTCAAGACTCACTTTCTTCCACAGCAAGTGCACTTGGAAAACTTCAAG
ATGTGGTCAACCAAAATGCACAAGCTTTAAACACGCTTGTTAAACAACTTAGCTCCAATTTTGGTGCAAT
TTCAAGTGTTTTAAATGATATCCTTTCACGTCTTGACAAAGTTGAGGCTGAAGTGCAAATTGATAGGTTG
ATCACAGGCAGACTTCAAAGTTTGCAGACATATGTGACTCAACAATTAATTAGAGCTGCAGAAATCAGAG
CTTCTGCTAATCTTGCTGCTACTAAAATGTCAGAGTGTGTACTTGGACAATCAAAAAGAGTTGATTTTTG
TGGAAAGGGCTATCATCTTATGTCCTTCCCTCAGTCAGCACCTCATGGTGTAGTCTTCTTGCATGTGACT
TATGTCCCTGCACAAGAAAAGAACTTCACAACTGCTCCTGCCATTTGTCATGATGGAAAAGCACACTTTC
CTCGTGAAGGTGTCTTTGTTTCAAATGGCACACACTGGTTTGTAACACAAAGGAATTTTTATGAACCACA
AATCATTACTACAGACAACACATTTGTGTCTGGTAACTGTGATGTTGTAATAGGAATTGTCAACAACACA
GTTTATGATCCTTTGCAACCTGAATTAGACTCATTCAAGGAGGAGTTAGATAAATATTTTAAGAATCATA
CATCACCAGATGTTGATTTAGGTGACATCTCTGGCATTAATGCTTCAGTTGTAAACATTCAAAAAGAAAT
TGACCGCCTCAATGAGGTTGCCAAGAATTTAAATGAATCTCTCATCGATCTCCAAGAACTTGGAAAGTAT
GAGCAGTATATAAAATGGCCATGGTACATTTGGCTAGGTTTTATAGCTGGCTTGATTGCCATAGTAATGG
TGACAATTATGCTTTGCTGTATGACCAGTTGCTGTAGTTGTCTCAAGGGCTGTTGTTCTTGTGGATCCTG
CTGCAAATTTGATGAAGACGACTCTGAGCCAGTGCTCAAAGGAGTCAAATTACATTACACAGAAAACCTT
TACTTTCAGTCGGGGAAACCTATACCCAATCCACTTCTCGGCTTAGATTCTACCTAAGGATCCGCAGGCC
TCTGCTAGCTTGACTGACTGAGATACAGCGTACCTTCAGCTCACAGACATGATAAGATACATTGATGAGT
TTGGACAAACCACAACTAGAATGCAGTGAAAAAAATGCTTTATTTGTGAAATTTGTGATGCTATTGCTTT
ATTTGTAACCATTATAAGCTGCAATAAACAAGTTAACAACAACAATTGCATTCATTTTATGTTTCAGGTT
CAGGGGGAGGTGTGGGAGGTTTTTTAAAGCAAGTAAAACCTCTACAAATGTGGTATTGGCCCATCTCTAT
CGGTATCGTAGCATAACCCCTTGGGGCCTCTAAACGGGTCTTGAGGGGTTTTTTGTGCCCCTCGGGCCGG
ATTGCTATCTACCGGCATTGGCGCAGAAAAAAATGCCTGATGCGACGCTGCGCGTCTTATACTCCCACAT
ATGCCAGATTCAGCAACGGATACGGCTTCCCCAACTTGCCCACTTCCATACGTGTCCTCCTTACCAGAAA
TTTATCCTTAAGGTCGTCAGCTATCCTGCAGGCGATCTCTCGATTTCGATCAAGACATTCCTTTAATGGT
CTTTTCTGGACACCACTAGGGGTCAGAAGTAGTTCATCAAACTTTCTTCCCTCCCTAATCTCATTGGTTA
CCTTGGGCTATCGAAACTTAATTAACCAGTCAAGTCAGCTACTTGGCGAGATCGACTTGTCTGGGTTTCG
ACTACGCTCAGAATTGCGTCAGTCAAGTTCGATCTGGTCCTTGCTATTGCACCCGTTCTCCGATTACGAG
TTTCATTTAAATCATGTGAGCAAAAGGCCAGCAAAAGGCCAGGAACCGTAAAAAGGCCGCGTTGCTGGCG
TTTTTCCATAGGCTCCGCCCCCCTGACGAGCATCACAAAAATCGACGCTCAAGTCAGAGGTGGCGAAACC
CGACAGGACTATAAAGATACCAGGCGTTTCCCCCTGGAAGCTCCCTCGTGCGCTCTCCTGTTCCGACCCT
GCCGCTTACCGGATACCTGTCCGCCTTTCTCCCTTCGGGAAGCGTGGCGCTTTCTCATAGCTCACGCTGT
AGGTATCTCAGTTCGGTGTAGGTCGTTCGCTCCAAGCTGGGCTGTGTGCACGAACCCCCCGTTCAGCCCG
ACCGCTGCGCCTTATCCGGTAACTATCGTCTTGAGTCCAACCCGGTAAGACACGACTTATCGCCACTGGC
AGCAGCCACTGGTAACAGGATTAGCAGAGCGAGGTATGTAGGCGGTGCTACAGAGTTCTTGAAGTGGTGG
CCTAACTACGGCTACACTAGAAGAACAGTATTTGGTATCTGCGCTCTGCTGAAGCCAGTTACCTTCGGAA
AAAGAGTTGGTAGCTCTTGATCCGGCAAACAAACCACCGCTGGTAGCGGTGGTTTTTTTGTTTGCAAGCA
GCAGATTACGCGCAGAAAAAAAGGATCTCAAGAAGATCCTTTGATCTTTTCTACGGGGTCTGACGCTCAG
TGGAACGAAAACTCACGTTAAGGGATTTTGGTCATGAGATTATCAAAAAGGATCTTCACCTAGATCCTTT
TAAATTAAAAATGAAGTTTTAAATCAATCTAAAGTATATATGAGTAAACTTGGTCTGACAGTTACCAATG
CTTAATCAGTGAGGCACCTATCTCAGCGATCTGTCTATTTCGTTCATCCATAGTTGCATTTAAATTTCCG
AACTCTCCAAGGCCCTCGTCGGAAAATCTTCAAACCTTTCGTCCGATCCATCTTGCAGGCTACCTCTCGA
ACGAACTATCGCAAGTCTCTTGGCCGGCCTTGCGCCTTGGCTATTGCTTGGCAGCGCCTATCGCCAGGTA
TTACTCCAATCCCGAATATCCGAGATCGGGATCACCCGAGAGAAGTTCAACCTACATCCTCAATCCCGAT
CTATCCGAGATCCGAGGAATATCGAAATCGGGGCGCGCCTGGCCTCCGCGCCGGGTTTTGGCGCCTCCCG
CGGGCGCCCCCCTCGTCACGGCGAGCGCTGCCACGTCAGACGAAGGGCGCAGGAGCGTCCTGATCCTTCC
GCCCGGACGCTCAGGACAGCGGCCCGCTGCTCATAAGACTCGGCCTTAGAACCCCAGTATCAGCAGAAGG
ACATTTTAGGACGGGACTTGGGTGACTCTAGGGCACTGGTTTTCTTTCCAGAGAGCGGAACAGGCGAGGA
AAAGTAGTCCCTTCTCGGCGATTCTGCGGAGGGATCTCCGTGGGGCGGTGAACGCCGATGATTATATAAG
GACGCGCCGGGTGTGGCACAGCTAGTTCCGTCGCAGCCGGGATTTGGGTCGCGGTTCTTGTTTGTGGATC
GCTGTGATCGTCACTTGGTGAGTAGCGGGCTGCTGGGCTGGCCGGGGCTTTCGTGGCCGCCGGGCCGCTC
GGTGGGACGGAAGCGTGTGGAGAGACCGCCAAGGGCTGTAGTCTGGGTCCGCGAGCAAGGTTGCCCTGAA
CTGGGGGTTGGGGGGAGCGCAGCAAAATGGCGGCTGTTCCCGAGTCTTGAATGGAAGACGCTTGTGAGGC
GGGCTGTGAGGTCGTTGAAACAAGGTGGGGGGCATGGTGGGCGGCAAGAACCCAAGGTCTTGAGCCCTTC
GCTAATGCGGGAAAGCTCTTATTCGGGTGAGATGGGCTGGGCACCATCTGGGGACCCTGACGTGAAGTTT
GTCACTGACTGGAGAACTCGGTTTGTCGTCTGTTGCGGGGGCGGCAGTTATGGCGGTGCCGTTGGGCAGT
GCACCCGTACCTTTGGGAGCGCGCGCCCTCGTCGTGTCGTGACGTCACCCGTTCTGTTGGCTTATAATGC
AGGGTGGGGCCACCAGCCGGTAGGTGTGCGGTAGGCTTTTCTCCGTCGCAGGACGCAGGGTTCGGGCCTA
GGGTAGGCTCTCCTGAATCGACAGGCGCCGGACCTCTGGTGAGGGGAGGGATAAGTGAGGCGTCAGTTTC
TTTGGTCGGTTTTATGTACCTATCTTCTTAAGTAGCTGAAGCTCCGGTTTTGAACTATGCGCTCGGGGTT
GGCGAGTGTGTTTTGTGAAGTTTTTTAGGCACCTTTTGAAATGTAATCATTTGGGTCAATATGTAATTTT
CAGTGTTAGACTTGTAAATTGTCCGCTAAATTCTGGCCGTTTTTGGCTTTTTTGTTAGACAACATGGGTA
AAAAGCCTGAACTCACCGCGACGTCTGTCGAGAAGTTTCTGATCGAAAAGTTCGACAGCGTCTCCGACCT
GATGCAGCTCTCGGAGGGCGAAGAATCTCGTGCTTTCAGCTTCGATGTAGGAGGGCGTGGATATGTCCTG
CGGGTAAATAGCTGCGCCGATGGTTTCTACAAAGATCGTTATGTTTATCGGCACTTTGCATCCGCCGCGC
TCCCGATTCCGGAAGTGCTTGACATTGGGGAGTTCAGCGAGAGCCTGACCTATTGCATCTCCCGCCGTGC
ACAGGGTGTCACGTTGCAAGACCTGCCTGAAACCGAACTGCCCGCTGTTCTGCAGCCGGTCGCGGAGGCA
ATGGATGCCATCGCTGCCGCCGATCTTAGCCAGACGAGCGGGTTCGGCCCATTCGGACCGCAAGGAATCG
GTCAATACACTACATGGCGTGATTTCATATGCGCGATTGCTGATCCCCATGTGTATCACTGGCAAACTGT
GATGGACGACACCGTCAGTGCGTCCGTCGCGCAGGCTCTCGATGAGCTGATGCTTTGGGCCGAGGACTGC
CCCGAAGTCCGGCACCTCGTGCACGCGGATTTCGGCTCCAACAATGTCCTGACGGACAATGGCCGCATAA
CAGCGGTCATTGACTGGAGCGAGGCGATGTTCGGGGATTCCCAATACGAGGTCGCCAACATCTTCTTCTG
GAGGCCGTGGTTGGCTTGTATGGAGCAGCAGACGCGCTACTTCGAGCGGAGGCATCCGGAGCTTGCAGGA
TCGCCCCGGCTCCGGGCGTATATGCTCCGCATTGGTCTTGACCAACTCTATCAGAGCTTGGTTGACGGCA
ATTTCGATGATGCAGCTTGGGCGCAGGGTCGATGCGACGCAATCGTCCGATCCGGAGCCGGGACTGTCGG
GCGTACACAAATCGCCCGCAGAAGCGCCGCCGTCTGGACCGATGGCTGTGTAGAAGTACTCGCCGATAGT
GGAAACCGACGCCCCAGCACTCGTCCGAGGGCAAAGGAATAAGCTAGTATGTAAGCCTAGTCTTAGATAA
TAAAATCGCTATCCATCGAAGATGGATGTGTGTTGGTTTTTTGTGTGTGTAACGCTAGGCGCGCCTGGTG
TACCGAGAACGATCCTCTCAGTGCGAGTCTCGACGATCCATATCGTTGCTTGGCAGTCAGCCAGTCGGAA
TCCAGCTTGGGACCCAGGAAGTCCAATCGTCAGATATTGTACTCAAGCCTGGTCACGGCAGCGTACCGAT
CTGTTTAAACCTAGATATTGATAGTCTGATCGGTCAACGTATAATCGAGTCCTAGCTTTTGCAAACATCT
ATCAAGAGACAGGATCAGCAGGAGGCTTTCGCATGAGTATTCAACATTTCCGTGTCGCCCTTATTCCCTT
TTTTGCGGCATTTTGCCTTCCTGTTTTTGCTCACCCAGAAACGCTGGTGAAAGTAAAAGATGCTGAAGAT
CAGTTGGGTGCGCGAGTGGGTTACATCGAACTGGATCTCAACAGCGGTAAGATCCTTGAGAGTTTTCGCC
CCGAAGAACGCTTTCCAATGATGAGCACTTTTAAAGTTCTGCTATGTGGCGCGGTATTATCCCGTATTGA
CGCCGGGCAAGAGCAACTCGGTCGCCGCATACACTATTCTCAGAATGACTTGGTTGAGTATTCACCAGTC
ACAGAAAAGCATCTTACGGATGGCATGACAGTAAGAGAATTATGCAGTGCTGCCATAACCATGAGTGATA
ACACTGCGGCCAACTTACTTCTGACAACGATTGGAGGACCGAAGGAGCTAACCGCTTTTTTGCACAACAT
GGGGGATCATGTAACTCGCCTTGATCGTTGGGAACCGGAGCTGAATGAAGCCATACCAAACGACGAGCGT
GACACCACGATGCCTGTAGCAATGGCAACAACCTTGCGTAAACTATTAACTGGCGAACTACTTACTCTAG
CTTCCCGGCAACAGTTGATAGACTGGATGGAGGCGGATAAAGTTGCAGGACCACTTCTGCGCTCGGCCCT
TCCGGCTGGCTGGTTTATTGCTGATAAATCTGGAGCCGGTGAGCGTGGGTCTCGCGGTATCATTGCAGCA
CTGGGGCCAGATGGTAAGCCCTCCCGTATCGTAGTTATCTACACGACGGGGAGTCAGGCAACTATGGATG
AACGAAATAGACAGATCGCTGAGATAGGTGCCTCACTGATTAAGCATTGGTAACCGATTCTAGGTGCATT
GGCGCAGAAAAAAATGCCTGATGCGACGCTGCGCGTCTTATACTCCCACATATGCCAGATTCAGCAACGG
ATACGGCTTCCCCAACTTGCCCACTTCCATACGTGTCCTCCTTACCAGAAATTTATCCTTAAGATCCCGA
ATCGTTTAAACTCGACTCTGGCTCTATCGAATCTCCGTCGTTTCGAGCTTACGCGAACAGCCGTGGCGCT
CATTTGCTCGTCGGGCATCGAATCTCGTCAGCTATCGTCAGCTTACCTTTTTGGCAGCGATCGCGGCTCC
CGACATCTTGGACCATTAGCTCCACAGGTATCTTCTTCCCTCTAGTGGTCATAACAGCAGCTTCAGCTAC
CTCTCAATTCAAAAAACCCCTCAAGACCCGTTTAGAGGCCCCAAGGGGTTATGCTATCAATCGTTGCGTT
ACACACACAAAAAACCAACACACATCCATCTTCGATGGATAGCGATTTTATTATCTAACTGCTGATCGAG
TGTAGCCAGATCTAGTAATCAATTACGGGGTCATTAGTTCATAGCCCATATATGGAGTTCCG
Features (pLannotate 1.2.2; 20 found; start..end, strand, type, name):
      1..304     +  enhancer       CMV enhancer: human cytomegalovirus immediate early enhancer
    377..394     -  promoter       CMV promoter (fragment): human cytomegalovirus (CMV) immediate early promoter
    457..508     +  promoter       CMVd2 promoter: truncated human cytomegalovirus (CMV) immediate early promoter that yields moderately reduced expression relative to the full-length promoter
    583..4401    +  CDS            S: SPIKE_SARS2 - Experimental evidence at protein level: Swiss-Prot protein existence level 1. [Spike glycoprotein]: May down-regulate host tetherin (BST2) by lysosomal degradation, thereby counteracting its antiviral activity. From Severe acute respiratory syndrome coronavirus 2 (2019-nCoV) (SARS-CoV-2).
   4533..4654    -  polyA_signal   SV40 poly(A) signal: SV40 polyadenylation signal
   4677..4746    -  CDS            large T antigen (fragment): large T antigen from SV40 (simian virus 40)
   4769..4815    +  terminator     T7 terminator: transcription terminator for bacteriophage T7 RNA polymerase
   4845..4981    +  terminator     rrnG terminator: transcription terminator from the E. coli ribosomal RNA rrnG operon (Albrechtsen et al., 1991)
   5026..5097    +  misc_feature   3' β-globin insulator: insulator downstream of the human β-globin locus (Farrell et al., 2002)
   5323..5911    -  rep_origin     ori: high-copy-number ColE1/pMB1/pBR322/pUC origin of replication
   6083..6147    -  CDS            bla(M) (fragment): β-lactamase lacking the signal sequence; bla(M); allows cytosolic expression of β-lactamase
   6411..7620    +  promoter       UbC promoter: human ubiquitin C promoter
   7630..8651    +  CDS            HygR (fragment): hygromycin B phosphotransferase confers resistance to hygromycin
   8679..8727    +  polyA_signal   poly(A) signal: synthetic polyadenylation signal
   8993..9853    +  CDS            AmpR: β-lactamase; bla; confers resistance to ampicillin, carbenicillin, and related antibiotics
   9866..10002   +  terminator     rrnG terminator: transcription terminator from the E. coli ribosomal RNA rrnG operon (Albrechtsen et al., 1991)
  10154..10225   +  misc_feature   5' β-globin insulator: insulator upstream of the human β-globin locus (Farrell et al., 2002)
  10230..10276   -  terminator     T7 terminator: transcription terminator for bacteriophage T7 RNA polymerase
  10294..10342   -  polyA_signal   poly(A) signal: synthetic polyadenylation signal
  10373..10422   +  enhancer       CMV enhancer (fragment): human cytomegalovirus immediate early enhancer
