[The description below was written by a language model from this plasmid's Addgene catalogue record and pLannotate feature annotations shown in this document.]
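Description:
pGBW-m4258326 is a mammalian expression plasmid of about 10.4 kb that carries the wild-type SARS-CoV-2 surface (spike) glycoprotein, built on a pTwist_CMV_Hygro_6 backbone from which an AarI site has been removed. It is propagated in E. coli as a high-copy plasmid through a ColE1/pUC-type origin and is selected with ampicillin via a full-length β-lactamase gene. For selection in mammalian cells it carries a separate cassette in which the human ubiquitin C promoter drives hygromycin B phosphotransferase, followed by a synthetic polyadenylation signal, so stably transfected cells can be enriched with hygromycin.

The spike coding sequence, annotated as a roughly 3.8 kb open reading frame matching the reference viral protein, sits downstream of the human cytomegalovirus immediate-early enhancer and promoter, which give strong constitutive transcription in most mammalian cell lines. An SV40 polyadenylation signal lies downstream of the insert. The catalogue entry states that the backbone supplies a C-terminal V5 epitope preceded by a TEV protease site, which would allow detection or capture of the protein and later removal of the tag. The automated feature table does not annotate these elements separately, although there is unannotated sequence between the end of the spike annotation and the poly(A) signal. The expression unit and the bacterial elements are flanked by bacterial transcription terminators (T7 and rrnG), additional synthetic poly(A) signals and short β-globin insulator elements, which presumably limit read-through and interference between cassettes. The record supports use for transient or hygromycin-selected expression of full-length spike protein in mammalian cells.
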