Addgene plasmid #154793: pGBW-m4258326
Purpose: Mammalian expression plasmid for SARS-CoV-2 surface glycoprotein (Spike protein)
Depositing lab: Ginkgo Bioworks & Benjie Chen.
Backbone
  Vector backbone: pTwist_CMV_Hygro_6 with AarI site removed
  Backbone size w/o insert (bp): 6525
  Vector type: Mammalian Expression
  Selectable markers: Hygromycin
Growth in bacteria
  Bacterial resistance: Ampicillin, 100 μg/mL
  Growth temperature: 37°C
  Growth strain: DH5alpha
  Copy number: High Copy
Gene/Insert
  Gene/Insert name: SARS-CoV-2 surface glycoprotein (Spike protein) (alt names: Spike protein; S protein)
  Species: Severe acute respiratory syndrome coronavirus 2
  Insert size (bp): 3815
  Mutation: wt
  Entrez Gene: S (a.k.a. GU280_gp02, spike glycoprotein)
  Promoter: CMV
  Tag / fusion protein: Cleavable TEV;V5 (C terminal on backbone)
  Cloning method: Unknown
Resource information
  A portion of this plasmid was derived from a plasmid made by: GinkgoBioworks
Depositor comments: NCBI reference sequence: YP_009724390.1
How to cite: pGBW-m4258326 was a gift from Ginkgo Bioworks & Benjie Chen (Addgene plasmid # 154793 ; http://n2t.net/addgene:154793 ; RRID:Addgene_154793)
